>Addgene plasmid #164659 | CL7-LbCas12aD156R | addgene full sequence | sequence record 329651 | Addgene NGS Result
AACTTACATTAATTGCGTTGCGCTCACTGCCCGCTTTCCAGTCGGGAAACCTGTCGTGCCAGCTGCATTA
ATGAATCGGCCAACGCGCGGGGAGAGGCGGTTTGCGTATTGGGCGCCAGGGTGGTTTTTCTTTTCACCAG
TGAGACGGGCAACAGCTGATTGCCCTTCACCGCCTGGCCCTGAGAGAGTTGCAGCAAGCGGTCCACGCTG
GTTTGCCCCAGCAGGCGAAAATCCTGTTTGATGGTGGTTAACGGCGGGATATAACATGAGCTGTCTTCGG
TATCGTCGTATCCCACTACCGAGATATCCGCACCAACGCGCAGCCCGGACTCGGTAATGGCGCGCATTGC
GCCCAGCGCCATCTGATCGTTGGCAACCAGCATCGCAGTGGGAACGATGCCCTCATTCAGCATTTGCATG
GTTTGTTGAAAACCGGACATGGCACTCCAGTCGCCTTCCCGTTCCGCTATCGGCTGAATTTGATTGCGAG
TGAGATATTTATGCCAGCCAGCCAGACGCAGACGCGCCGAGACAGAACTTAATGGGCCCGCTAACAGCGC
GATTTGCTGGTGACCCAATGCGACCAGATGCTCCACGCCCAGTCGCGTACCGTCTTCATGGGAGAAAATA
ATACTGTTGATGGGTGTCTGGTCAGAGACATCAAGAAATAACGCCGGAACATTAGTGCAGGCAGCTTCCA
CAGCAATGGCATCCTGGTCATCCAGCGGATAGTTAATGATCAGCCCACTGACGCGTTGCGCGAGAAGATT
GTGCACCGCCGCTTTACAGGCTTCGACGCCGCTTCGTTCTACCATCGACACCACCACGCTGGCACCCAGT
TGATCGGCGCGAGATTTAATCGCCGCGACAATTTGCGACGGCGCGTGCAGGGCCAGACTGGAGGTGGCAA
CGCCAATCAGCAACGACTGTTTGCCCGCCAGTTGTTGTGCCACGCGGTTGGGAATGTAATTCAGCTCCGC
CATCGCCGCTTCCACTTTTTCCCGCGTTTTCGCAGAAACGTGGCTGGCCTGGTTCACCACGCGGGAAACG
GTCTGATAAGAGACACCGGCATACTCTGCGACATCGTATAACGTTACTGGTTTCACATTCACCACCCTGA
ATTGACTCTCTTCCGGGCGCTATCATGCCATACCGCGAAAGGTTTTGCGCCATTCGATGGTGTCCGGGAT
CTCGACGCTCTCCCTTATGCGACTCCTGCATTAGGAAGCAGCCCAGTAGTAGGTTGAGGCCGTTGAGCAC
CGCCGCCGCAAGGAATGGTGCATGCAAGGAGATGGCGCCCAACAGTCCCCCGGCCACGGGGCCTGCCACC
ATACCCACGCCGAAACAAGCGCTCATGAGCCCGAAGTGGCGAGCCCGATCTTCCCCATCGGTGATGTCGG
CGATATAGGCGCCAGCAACCGCACCTGTGGCGCCGGTGATGCCGGCCACGATGCGTCCGGCGTAGAGGAT
CGAGATCTCGATCCCGCGAAATTAATACGACTCACTATAGGGGAATTGTGAGCGGATAACAATTCCCCTC
TAGAAATAATTTTGTTTAACCTTAAGAAGGAGATATACCATGAGCGATAAAATTATTCACCTGACTGACG
ACAGTTTTGACACGGATGTACTCAAAGCGGACGGGGCGATCCTCGTCGATTTCTGGGCAGAGTGGTGTGG
TCCGTGCAAAATGATCGCCCCGATTCTGGATGAAATCGCTGACGAATATTCTGGCAAACTGACCGTTGCA
AAACTGAACATCGATCAAAACCCTGGCACTGCGCCGAAATATGGCATCCGTGGTATCCCGACTCTGCTGC
TGTTCAAAAACGGTGAAGTGGCGGCAACCAAAGTGGGTGCACTGTCTAAAGGTCAGTTGAAAGAGTTCCT
CGACGCTAACCTGGCAGGTAGTGGTACGAATTCTGAACCGGGTGAAGCAACTGGTGAGGGTGAACCAGTT
AACAACAAATGGCTGGATAACGCAGGTAAAGATCTGGGTTCTCCAGTTCCTGATCGCATTGCTGATAAGC
TGCGCGATCAAGAATTTGAATCCTTTGACGATTTCCGTGAAACCTTTTGGGAAGAAGTCTCTAAAGACCC
GGAACTGAGCAAACAGTTCTCCCGCAACAACAACGACCGCATGAAAGTGGGCAAAGCTCCGAAAACCCGT
ACTCAAGACGTTTCTGGCAAACGCACTAGCTTTGAACTGAACCATGAGAAACCGATTGAAGAAAACGGCG
GTGTTTATGATATGGACAACATCTCCGTGGTTACGCCGAAACGTAACATCGATATCGAAAACCATGGTGA
CAATACGTCTCTGGAAGTACTGTTTCAAGGTCCTAGTTCTAACACCTCTTCTAACGGCTTAGAGGTTCTG
TTTCAGGGTCCAGGTCATCATCACCATCACCATCATCACAACGAGACGTCTGGTTCTCTGCAAGATTCTG
AAGTTAATCAGGAAGCTAAACCGGAAGTAAAACCAGAGGTTAAACCAGAAACTCACATTAACCTGAAAGT
GAGCGATGGTTCTTCCGAAATCTTTTTCAAGATTAAAAAGACTACTCCGCTGCGTCGTCTGATGGAAGCA
TTCGCGAAACGCCAAGGTAAAGAAATGGATTCTCTGCGCTTTCTGTATGACGGCATTCGCATTCAGGCTG
ACCAAGCACCTGAGGATCTGGACATGGAAGACAATGACATTATCGAAGCTCATCGTGAACAGATTGGTGG
TTCTGGTACCCTGCCTGAAACTGGTTCTAGCGAAGCTTCCATGAGCAAACTGGAGAAGTTCACGAACTGT
TATTCTCTGTCGAAAACCTTACGTTTTAAGGCCATTCCGGTAGGTAAAACGCAAGAAAATATCGACAATA
AACGTCTCCTGGTTGAAGATGAAAAGCGTGCCGAAGATTATAAAGGTGTTAAAAAGCTGCTTGATCGCTA
TTACCTGTCTTTTATCAACGATGTTCTGCATTCCATCAAATTGAAAAACTTGAATAATTACATCTCGTTA
TTTCGCAAAAAAACCCGTACCGAAAAAGAAAACAAGGAGCTGGAAAACCTTGAAATTAATCTGCGTAAAG
AAATCGCGAAAGCATTTAAAGGTAATGAAGGATATAAATCTCTGTTTAAAAAAGACATTATTGAAACCAT
CCTGCCTGAGTTCTTGGATGATAAAGATGAAATTGCCCTGGTTAATAGCTTTAATGGCTTTACGACTGCA
TTTACCGGCTTTTTTCGTAACCGTGAAAACATGTTCAGCGAAGAAGCGAAATCGACTTCCATTGCCTTCC
GTTGCATTAATGAAAACCTGACCCGCTACATTTCTAATATGGACATCTTTGAAAAAGTTGATGCCATTTT
CGACAAACATGAAGTTCAAGAAATCAAAGAAAAGATTTTAAACTCCGATTATGATGTTGAAGATTTCTTT
GAGGGAGAATTTTTCAATTTTGTTCTCACCCAAGAGGGTATTGATGTCTATAACGCCATTATCGGAGGAT
TTGTTACGGAATCAGGCGAAAAGATTAAAGGACTGAATGAATACATTAATTTATACAATCAGAAAACCAA
ACAGAAATTGCCAAAATTCAAACCACTGTATAAACAGGTATTAAGCGACCGTGAATCCTTGTCCTTTTAT
GGCGAAGGCTATACAAGCGATGAAGAGGTGCTCGAAGTATTCCGTAATACTTTGAACAAAAACTCGGAAA
TCTTCTCCAGCATTAAAAAACTGGAAAAATTGTTTAAAAATTTCGATGAATATAGTAGCGCAGGCATCTT
CGTCAAAAATGGCCCTGCGATTTCAACCATTTCTAAAGACATTTTCGGTGAATGGAACGTGATCCGCGAT
AAATGGAACGCGGAGTATGACGACATTCATCTGAAAAAAAAAGCCGTTGTTACCGAAAAGTATGAAGATG
ACCGCCGCAAGAGCTTTAAAAAAATTGGTAGTTTCTCACTGGAACAGTTACAAGAATATGCAGACGCCGA
TCTGTCGGTTGTGGAAAAGTTAAAAGAGATTATTATCCAGAAAGTCGATGAAATTTATAAAGTGTACGGC
TCCAGCGAAAAGCTCTTTGATGCCGACTTTGTTTTAGAAAAATCGCTGAAAAAAAACGATGCCGTGGTGG
CCATCATGAAAGATCTGTTGGATTCGGTCAAATCGTTCGAAAACTATATCAAGGCGTTCTTTGGCGAAGG
GAAAGAGACCAATCGTGACGAATCGTTCTATGGCGATTTTGTGTTGGCGTATGATATTCTTCTGAAAGTA
GATCACATCTATGATGCTATCCGCAACTACGTGACCCAGAAACCGTATTCGAAGGATAAATTTAAGCTGT
ATTTTCAAAACCCTCAGTTTATGGGTGGCTGGGATAAAGATAAAGAAACCGACTACCGCGCGACGATCTT
GCGCTATGGCTCTAAGTACTATTTAGCCATCATGGATAAAAAGTATGCAAAATGCCTCCAGAAAATCGAT
AAGGATGATGTCAACGGGAACTACGAAAAAATCAACTACAAACTCTTGCCTGGCCCGAATAAAATGCTGC
CGAAAGTCTTTTTTTCCAAAAAATGGATGGCCTATTATAACCCTTCCGAAGATATTCAGAAGATTTACAA
GAACGGTACCTTTAAAAAAGGTGACATGTTTAATCTGAATGACTGTCACAAGCTTATTGATTTCTTCAAA
GATAGTATTTCTCGCTACCCTAAATGGTCAAACGCGTACGATTTTAATTTCTCAGAAACAGAGAAATACA
AAGATATTGCGGGGTTTTATCGCGAAGTCGAAGAACAAGGGTATAAGGTGTCGTTCGAATCGGCTTCCAA
AAAGGAAGTGGATAAACTTGTTGAAGAAGGCAAACTCTATATGTTCCAGATCTACAACAAAGATTTCTCC
GACAAGAGCCATGGCACGCCGAACTTACATACCATGTACTTTAAATTACTGTTCGATGAAAATAATCATG
GTCAGATTCGCTTGAGCGGTGGCGCCGAACTGTTTATGCGCCGCGCATCATTGAAAAAGGAAGAACTTGT
TGTGCACCCAGCAAACAGTCCGATTGCAAACAAAAATCCGGATAACCCGAAGAAGACTACCACCTTAAGC
TATGATGTATATAAAGATAAACGTTTTAGCGAAGATCAGTATGAACTCCACATTCCGATCGCGATTAACA
AATGTCCTAAGAACATCTTTAAAATCAATACCGAGGTTCGTGTACTGCTCAAACACGACGACAACCCCTA
TGTTATTGGCATTGACCGCGGCGAACGCAACCTGCTGTATATTGTCGTTGTGGATGGCAAAGGTAACATT
GTTGAACAGTATAGCCTTAATGAAATCATCAATAATTTCAACGGCATTCGTATTAAAACGGACTATCATA
GCCTGCTGGACAAAAAAGAGAAAGAACGCTTCGAAGCCCGTCAGAATTGGACCTCTATCGAAAATATCAA
GGAACTGAAAGCTGGGTACATTTCTCAAGTGGTCCACAAGATTTGCGAACTGGTGGAAAAGTATGACGCG
GTGATCGCACTGGAGGATCTGAATTCGGGCTTTAAAAATAGCCGTGTGAAGGTGGAGAAACAGGTTTACC
AAAAGTTCGAAAAAATGCTGATTGACAAACTTAATTACATGGTGGACAAAAAATCTAATCCATGTGCGAC
CGGCGGGGCTCTCAAAGGCTATCAGATTACGAATAAATTCGAAAGCTTCAAATCCATGTCTACCCAGAAC
GGATTTATCTTTTACATCCCCGCCTGGCTGACTTCCAAAATTGATCCGAGTACCGGTTTTGTTAATCTGC
TGAAAACCAAATATACGTCGATCGCCGATTCAAAAAAATTCATTAGCAGCTTCGACCGTATTATGTACGT
CCCGGAAGAAGACCTGTTCGAATTCGCCCTTGACTATAAAAATTTCTCGCGTACGGATGCCGATTATATC
AAAAAATGGAAACTGTACAGCTACGGCAACCGCATCCGCATTTTTCGCAACCCAAAGAAGAACAACGTAT
TTGACTGGGAGGAAGTTTGCTTGACGAGCGCTTACAAAGAGCTCTTTAACAAATATGGGATCAATTATCA
GCAAGGGGACATCCGTGCGTTGCTGTGTGAGCAGTCAGATAAAGCGTTCTACAGCTCTTTCATGGCTTTA
ATGTCGCTGATGTTGCAGATGCGCAATTCGATCACTGGCCGCACCGATGTGGATTTCCTGATTAGCCCGG
TCAAAAATAGCGATGGCATTTTTTACGATTCACGTAACTATGAAGCCCAGGAAAACGCTATTCTGCCGAA
GAACGCTGATGCGAACGGCGCGTACAATATTGCCCGTAAGGTACTGTGGGCAATTGGTCAGTTCAAGAAA
GCGGAAGATGAAAAGTTGGATAAGGTCAAAATTGCGATCTCGAATAAAGAATGGCTGGAATATGCGCAGA
CCAGCGTGAAACATGCCTATCCCTATGACGTGCCCGATTATGCCAGCCTGGGCAGCGGCTCCCCCAAGAA
AAAACGCAAGGTGGAAGATCCTAAGAAAAAGCGGAAAGTGGACTAACTCGAGCACCACCACCACCACCAC
TGAGATCCGGCTGCTAACAAAGCCCGAAAGGAAGCTGAGTTGGCTGCTGCCACCGCTGAGCAATAACTAG
CATAACCCCTTGGGGCCTCTAAACGGGTCTTGAGGGGTTTTTTGCTGAAAGGAGGAACTATATCCGGATT
GGCGAATGGG
[124 nt withheld, positions 6731-6854]
C
[91 nt withheld, positions 6856-6946]
A
[49 nt withheld, positions 6948-6996]
CCTTTGACGTTGGAGTCCACGTTCTTT
[37 nt withheld, positions 7024-7060]
ACCCTATCTCGGTCTATTCTTTTGATTTATAAGGGATTTTGCCGATTTCGGCCTATTGGTTAAAAAATGA
GCTGATTTAACAAAAATTTAACGCGAATTTTAACAAAATATTAACGCTTACAATTTAGGTGGCACTTTTC
GGGGAAATGTGCGCGGAACCCCTATTTGTTTATTTTTCTAAATACATTCAAATATGTATCCGCTCATGAA
TTAATTCTTAGAAAAACTCATCGAGCATCAAATGAAACTGCAATTTATTCATATCAGGATTATCAATACC
ATATTTTTGAAAAAGCCGTTTCTGTAATGAAGGAGAAAACTCACCGAGGCAGTTCCATAGGATGGCAAGA
TCCTGGTATCGGTCTGCGATTCCGACTCGTCCAACATCAATACAACCTATTAATTTCCCCTCGTCAAAAA
TAAGGTTATCAAGTGAGAAATCACCATGAGTGACGACTGAATCCGGTGAGAATGGCAAAAGTTTATGCAT
TTCTTTCCAGACTTGTTCAACAGGCCAGCCATTACGCTCGTCATCAAAATCACTCGCATCAACCAAACCG
TTATTCATTCGTGATTGCGCCTGAGCGAGACGAAATACGCGATCGCTGTTAAAAGGACAATTACAAACAG
GAATCGAATGCAACCGGCGCAGGAACACTGCCAGCGCATCAACAATATTTTCACCTGAATCAGGATATTC
TTCTAATACCTGGAATGCTGTTTTCCCGGGGATCGCAGTGGTGAGTAACCATGCATCATCAGGAGTACGG
ATAAAATGCTTGATGGTCGGAAGAGGCATAAATTCCGTCAGCCAGTTTAGTCTGACCATCTCATCTGTAA
CATCATTGGCAACGCTACCTTTGCCATGTTTCAGAAACAACTCTGGCGCATCGGGCTTCCCATACAATCG
ATAGATTGTCGCACCTGATTGCCCGACATTATCGCGAGCCCATTTATACCCATATAAATCAGCATCCATG
TTGGAATTTAATCGCGGCCTAGAGCAAGACGTTTCCCGTTGAATATGGCTCATAACACCCCTTGTATTAC
TGTTTATGTAAGCAGACAGTTTTATTGTTCATGACCAAAATCCCTTAACGTGAGTTTTCGTTCCACTGAG
CGTCAGACCCCGTAGAAAAGATCAAAGGATCTTCTTGAGATCCTTTTTTTCTGCGCGTAATCTGCTGCTT
GCAAACAAAAAAACCACCGCTACCAGCGGTGGTTTGTTTGCCGGATCAAGAGCTACCAACTCTTTTTCCG
AAGGTAACTGGCTTCAGCAGAGCGCAGATACCAAATACTGTCCTTCTAGTGTAGCCGTAGTTAGGCCACC
ACTTCAAGAACTCTGTAGCACCGCCTACATACCTCGCTCTGCTAATCCTGTTACCAGTGGCTGCTGCCAG
TGGCGATAAGTCGTGTCTTACCGGGTTGGACTCAAGACGATAGTTACCGGATAAGGCGCAGCGGTCGGGC
TGAACGGGGGGTTCGTGCACACAGCCCAGCTTGGAGCGAACGACCTACACCGAACTGAGATACCTACAGC
GTGAGCTATGAGAAAGCGCCACGCTTCCCGAAGGGAGAAAGGCGGACAGGTATCCGGTAAGCGGCAGGGT
CGGAACAGGAGAGCGCACGAGGGAGCTTCCAGGGGGAAACGCCTGGTATCTTTATAGTCCTGTCGGGTTT
CGCCACCTCTGACTTGAGCGTCGATTTTTGTGATGCTCGTCAGGGGGGCGGAGCCTATGGAAAAACGCCA
GCAACGCGGCCTTTTTACGGTTCCTGGCCTTTTGCTGGCCTTTTGCTCACATGTTCTTTCCTGCGTTATC
CCCTGATTCTGTGGATAACCGTATTACCGCCTTTGAGTGAGCTGATACCGCTCGCCGCAGCCGAACGACC
GAGCGCAGCGAGTCAGTGAGCGAGGAAGCGGAAGAGCGCCTGATGCGGTATTTTCTCCTTACGCATCTGT
GCGGTATTTCACACCGCAATGGTGCACTCTCAGTACAATCTGCTCTGATGCCGCATAGTTAAGCCAGTAT
ACACTCCGCTATCGCTACGTGACTGGGTCATGGCTGCGCCCCGACACCCGCCAACACCCGCTGACGCGCC
CTGACGGGCTTGTCTGCTCCCGGCATCCGCTTACAGACAAGCTGTGACCGTCTCCGGGAGCTGCATGTGT
CAGAGGTTTTCACCGTCATCACCGAAACGCGCGAGGCAGCTGCGGTAAAGCTCATCAGCGTGGTCGTGAA
GCGATTCACAGATGTCTGCCTGTTCATCCGCGTCCAGCTCGTTGAGTTTCTCCAGAAGCGTTAATGTCTG
GCTTCTGATAAAGCGGGCCATGTTAAGGGCGGTTTTTTCCTGTTTGGTCACTGATGCCTCCGTGTAAGGG
GGATTTCTGTTCATGGGGGTAATGATACCGATGAAACGAGAGAGGATGCTCACGATACGGGTTACTGATG
ATGAACATGCCCGGTTACTGGAACGTTGTGAGGGTAAACAACTGGCGGTATGGATGCGGCGGGACCAGAG
AAAAATCACTCAGGGTCAATGCCAGCGCTTCGTTAATACAGATGTAGGTGTTCCACAGGGTAGCCAGCAG
CATCCTGCGATGCAGATCCGGAACATAATGGTGCAGGGCGCTGACTTCCGCGTTTCCAGACTTTACGAAA
CACGGAAACCGAAGACCATTCATGTTGTTGCTCAGGTCGCAGACGTTTTGCAGCAGCAGTCGCTTCACGT
TCGCTCGCGTATCGGTGATTCATTCTGCTAACCAGTAAGGCAACCCCGCCAGCCTAGCCGGGTCCTCAAC
GACAGGAGCACGATCATGCGCACCCGTGGGGCCGCCATGCCGGCGATAATGGCCTGCTTCTCGCCGAAAC
GTTTGGTGGCGGGACCAGTGACGAAGGCTTGAGCGAGGGCGTGCAAGATTCCGAATACCGCAAGCGACAG
GCCGATCATCGTCGCGCTCCAGCGAAAGCGGTCCTCGCCGAAAATGACCCAGAGCGCTGCCGGCACCTGT
CCTACGAGTTGCATGATAAAGAAGACAGTCATAAGTGCGGCGACGATAGTCATGCCCCGCGCCCACCGGA
AGGAGCTGACTGGGTTGAAGGCTCTCAAGGGCATCGGTCGAGATCCCGGTGCCTAATGAGTGAGCT
Features (pLannotate 1.2.2; 22 found; start..end, strand, type, name):
     24..1106    -  CDS            lacI: lac repressor; lacI; The lac repressor binds to the lac operator to inhibit transcription in E. coli. This inhibition can be relieved by adding lactose or isopropyl-β-D-thiogalactopyranoside (IPTG).
   1107..1184    -  promoter       lacI promoter: lacI
   1192..1471    -  CDS            TcR (fragment): tetracycline efflux protein; tet; confers resistance to tetracycline
   1493..1511    +  promoter       T7 promoter: promoter for bacteriophage T7 RNA polymerase
   1512..1536    +  protein_bind   lac operator: The lac repressor binds to the lac operator to inhibit transcription in E. coli. This inhibition can be relieved by adding lactose or isopropyl-β-D-thiogalactopyranoside (IPTG). lac repressor encoded by lacI
   1551..1573    +  RBS            RBS: efficient ribosome binding site from bacteriophage T7 gene 10 (Olins and Rangwala, 1989)
   1580..1905    +  CDS            TrxA (fragment): E. coli thioredoxin; trxA
   1895..2296    +  CDS            colE7 (fragment): CEA7_ECOLX - Also known as cea. Experimental evidence at protein level: Swiss-Prot protein existence level 1. Colicins are polypeptide toxins produced by and active against E.coli and closely related bacteria. From Escherichia coli.
   2399..2415    +  CDS            7xHis (fragment): 6xHis affinity tag
   2438..2734    +  CDS            SMT3: SMT3_YEAST - Experimental evidence at protein level: Swiss-Prot protein existence level 1. Not known; suppressor of MIF2 mutations. From Saccharomyces cerevisiae (strain ATCC 204508 / S288c) (Baker's yeast).
   6563..6580    +  CDS            9xHis (fragment): 9xHis affinity tag
   6590..6639    +  CDS            SET1 (fragment): solubility-enhancement tag derived from T7 phage gene 10B
   6647..6694    +  terminator     T7 terminator: transcription terminator for bacteriophage T7 RNA polymerase
   6731..7159    +  rep_origin     f1 ori (sequence partly withheld): f1 bacteriophage origin of replication; arrow indicates direction of (+) strand synthesis
   7212..7269    +  promoter       AmpR promoter (fragment): bla
   7278..8093    -  CDS            KanR: aminoglycoside phosphotransferase; aph(3')-Ia; confers resistance to kanamycin in bacteria or G418 (Geneticin®) in eukaryotes
   8215..8803    +  rep_origin     ori: high-copy-number ColE1/pMB1/pBR322/pUC origin of replication
   8989..9128    -  misc_feature   bom: basis of mobility region from pBR322
   9230..9421    -  CDS            rop: Rop protein, which maintains plasmids at low copy number; rop
   9438..9818    +  CDS            YPB1_ECOLX: Protein predicted: Swiss-Prot protein existence level 4. From Escherichia coli.
   9890..10181   -  CDS            TcR (fragment): tetracycline efflux protein; tet; confers resistance to tetracycline
  10196..11      -  protein_bind   CAP binding site (across the origin): CAP binding activates transcription in the presence of cAMP. E. coli catabolite activator protein
