[The description below was written by a language model from this plasmid's Addgene catalogue record and pLannotate feature annotations shown in this document.]
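Description:
CL7-LbCas12aD156R is a pET-type bacterial expression plasmid of about 10.2 kb, built on a commercial CL7/Im7 purification vector, for producing a point-mutant Cas12a (Cpf1) nuclease from Lachnospiraceae bacterium in E. coli. It replicates from a ColE1/pBR322-family origin accompanied by the bom region and the rop gene, carries an f1 origin, and is selected with kanamycin through an aph(3')-Ia cassette. Short tetracycline-resistance gene fragments and an AmpR promoter fragment appear to be non-functional backbone remnants. The catalogue lists the plasmid as high copy, although rop normally moderates copy number.

Expression is driven by a T7 promoter with an adjacent lac operator and the T7 gene 10 ribosome binding site. A plasmid-borne lacI gene keeps the promoter repressed until IPTG is added, in a host that supplies T7 RNA polymerase. The open reading frame begins with a stack of N-terminal fusion partners: E. coli thioredoxin for solubility, a colicin E7-derived CL7 tag that binds immobilised Im7 immunity protein with very high affinity, a His tag, and yeast SUMO (SMT3), which allows the tags to be removed with SUMO protease. The annotation tool did not label the roughly 3.8 kb stretch between SUMO and a downstream His tag, but this interval matches the stated LbCas12a insert, which carries an aspartate-to-arginine change at residue 156. A short sequence annotated as a T7 gene 10B-derived solubility tag fragment and the T7 terminator follow. The recorded purpose is purification of this variant nuclease, and the associated publication concerns a Cas12a-based nucleic acid detection platform.
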