Addgene plasmid #164659: CL7-LbCas12aD156R
Purpose: Bacterial expression of mutated LbCas12aD156R using CL7/Im7
Depositing lab: Piyush Jain. Depositing organization: University of Florida. Publication: CRISPR-ENHANCE: An enhanced nucleic acid detection platform using Cas12a. Nguyen LT, Gurijala J, Rananaware SR, Pizzano BLM, Stone BT, Jain PK. Methods. 2021 Feb 9. pii: S1046-2023(21)00025-6. doi: 10.1016/j.ymeth.2021.02.001. PubMed 33577982.
Backbone
  Vector backbone: PET
  Backbone manufacturer: TriAltus Bioscience
  Backbone size w/o insert (bp): 6439
  Total vector size (bp): 10210
  Vector type: Bacterial Expression
Growth in bacteria
  Bacterial resistance: Kanamycin, 50 μg/mL
  Growth temperature: 37°C
  Growth strain: DH5alpha
  Copy number: High Copy
Gene/Insert
  Gene/Insert name: LbCas12a-D156R (alt name: LbCpf1-D156R)
  Species: Lachnospiraceae bacterium
  Insert size (bp): 3864
  Mutation: changed Aspartic Acid 156 to Arginine
  Promoter: T7
  Tag / fusion protein: Thioredoxin, CL7, SUMO (N terminal on backbone)
  Cloning method: Gibson Cloning
  Sequencing primers: 5′ TAATACGACTCACTATAGGG; 3′ GCTAGTTATTGCTCAGCGG
Resource information
  A portion of this plasmid was derived from a plasmid made by: The vector is derived from TriAltus Bioscience plasmid #21, while the LbCpf1 gene is from Addgene #102566.
Terms and licenses: Academic/Nonprofit Terms; Industry Terms: Not Available to Industry
How to cite: CL7-LbCas12aD156R was a gift from Piyush Jain (Addgene plasmid # 164659 ; http://n2t.net/addgene:164659 ; RRID:Addgene_164659)
